Addgene plasmid #157953: p3x-FLAG-CMV-MSTN
Purpose: expression of MSTN gene
Depositing lab: Yan-zhen Bi. Depositing organization: Hubei Academy of Agricultural Science.
Backbone
  Vector backbone: p3xFLAG-CMV-14
  Vector type: Mammalian Expression
Growth in bacteria
  Bacterial resistance: Ampicillin, 100 μg/mL
  Growth temperature: 37°C
  Growth strain: DH5alpha
  Copy number: Low Copy
Gene/Insert
  Gene/Insert name: MSTN
  Species: Sus scrofa
  Insert size (bp): 1131
  Entrez Gene: MSTN (a.k.a. GDF8, GDF8:MSTN)
  Cloning method: Restriction Enzyme; 5′ cloning site Unknown (unknown if destroyed); 3′ cloning site Unknown (unknown if destroyed)
Terms and licenses: Academic/Nonprofit Terms; Industry Terms: Not Available to Industry
How to cite: p3x-FLAG-CMV-MSTN was a gift from Yan-zhen Bi (Addgene plasmid # 157953 ; http://n2t.net/addgene:157953 ; RRID:Addgene_157953)
