[The description below was written by a language model from this plasmid's Addgene catalogue record and pLannotate feature annotations shown in this document.]
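Description:
p3x-FLAG-CMV-MSTN is a mammalian expression plasmid built on the p3xFLAG-CMV-14 backbone and carrying the myostatin gene (MSTN, also known as GDF8) from pig (Sus scrofa), a negative regulator of skeletal muscle growth. The catalogue lists the insert as 1131 bp. The sequenced record is 7,390 nt, and its automated feature table places the MSTN coding sequence directly downstream of the human cytomegalovirus immediate-early enhancer and promoter. The annotation tool labelled the coding sequence by its closest reference match, human GDF8, which reflects homology rather than the stated species of origin. A 3xFLAG epitope tag lies a few bases after the MSTN open reading frame, consistent with a C-terminal fusion for detecting or immunoprecipitating the protein with anti-FLAG antibodies. The transcript ends at the human growth hormone polyadenylation signal. The insert was cloned by restriction enzymes, but the sites used are not recorded.

A second mammalian cassette uses the SV40 enhancer/early promoter to drive the neo (aminoglycoside phosphotransferase) gene, followed by an SV40 polyadenylation signal, so stably transfected cells can be selected with G418. The adjacent ble and partial str annotations probably represent residual Tn5-derived sequence next to neo rather than markers intended for use. In E. coli the plasmid is maintained by a ColE1/pUC-type origin and selected with ampicillin through the bla gene. The catalogue describes it as low copy, although the origin is annotated as a high-copy type. An f1 origin allows production of single-stranded DNA, and the lac and T7 fragments are backbone remnants. The stated purpose is simply expression of MSTN, which fits transient or stable overexpression of tagged porcine myostatin in cultured mammalian cells.
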