Features (pLannotate 1.2.2; 22 found; start..end, strand, type, name):
      4..158     -  CDS            lacZα (fragment): LacZα fragment of β-galactosidase; lacZ fragment
    318..697     +  enhancer       CMV enhancer: human cytomegalovirus immediate early enhancer
    699..898     +  promoter       CMV promoter: human cytomegalovirus (CMV) immediate early promoter
    936..2060    +  CDS            MSTN: GDF8_HUMAN - Also known as GDF8. Experimental evidence at protein level: Swiss-Prot protein existence level 1. Acts specifically as a negative regulator of skeletal muscle growth. From Homo sapiens (Human).
   2073..2138    +  CDS            3xFLAG: three tandem FLAG® epitope tags, followed by an enterokinase cleavage site
   2149..2771    +  polyA_signal   hGH poly(A) signal: human growth hormone polyadenylation signal
   2813..3110    +  promoter       SV40 promoter: SV40 enhancer and early promoter
   3164..3955    +  CDS            neo: KKA2_KLEPN - Also known as kan, nptII. Experimental evidence at protein level: Swiss-Prot protein existence level 1. Resistance to kanamycin, neomycin, paromomycin, ribostamycin, butirosin and gentamicin B. From Klebsiella pneumoniae.
   3979..4356    +  CDS            ble: BLE_KLEPN - Experimental evidence at protein level: Swiss-Prot protein existence level 1. Binding protein with a strong affinity to the bleomycin family of antibiotics. Binds to CL990; an antimitotic-antibiotic compound. From Klebsiella pneumoniae.
   4398..4457    +  CDS            str (fragment): STR_KLEPN - Protein inferred from homology: Swiss-Prot protein existence level 3. The aminoglycoside phosphotransferases achieve inactivation of their antibiotic substrates by phosphorylation. From Klebsiella pneumoniae.
   4480..4503    -  rep_origin     CloDF13 ori (fragment): Plasmids containing the CloDF13 (CDF) origin of replication can be propagated in E. coli cells that contain additional plasmids with compatible origins.
   4504..4587    +  CDS            large T antigen (fragment): large T antigen from SV40 (simian virus 40)
   4610..4744    +  polyA_signal   SV40 poly(A) signal: SV40 polyadenylation signal
   4750..4768    -  promoter       T7 promoter: promoter for bacteriophage T7 RNA polymerase
   4806..4822    -  protein_bind   lac operator: The lac repressor binds to the lac operator to inhibit transcription in E. coli. This inhibition can be relieved by adding lactose or isopropyl-β-D-thiogalactopyranoside (IPTG). lac repressor encoded by lacI
   4830..4860    -  promoter       lac promoter: promoter for the E. coli lac operon
   4875..4896    -  protein_bind   CAP binding site: CAP binding activates transcription in the presence of cAMP. E. coli catabolite activator protein
   4909..5001    -  CDS            lacI (fragment): lac repressor; lacI; The lac repressor binds to the lac operator to inhibit transcription in E. coli. This inhibition can be relieved by adding lactose or isopropyl-β-D-thiogalactopyranoside (IPTG).
   5184..5772    -  rep_origin     ori: high-copy-number ColE1/pMB1/pBR322/pUC origin of replication
   5943..6803    -  CDS            AmpR: β-lactamase; bla; confers resistance to ampicillin, carbenicillin, and related antibiotics
   6804..6908    -  promoter       AmpR promoter: bla
   6935..7363    +  rep_origin     f1 ori (sequence partly withheld): f1 bacteriophage origin of replication; arrow indicates direction of (+) strand synthesis
>Addgene plasmid #157953 | p3x-FLAG-CMV-MSTN | addgene full sequence | sequence record 310669 | Addgene NGS Result
CCATTCGCCATTCAGGCTGCGCAACTGTTGGGAAGGGCGATCGGTGCGGGCCTCTTCGCTATTACGCCAG
CTGGCGAAAGGGGGATGTGCTGCAAGGCGATTAAGTTGGGTAACGCCAGGGTTTTCCCAGTCACGACGTT
GTAAAACGACGGCCAGTGCCAAGCTGATCTATACATTGAATCAATATTGGCAATTAGCCATATTAGTCAT
TGGTTATATAGCATAAATCAATATTGGCTATTGGCCATTGCATACGTTGTATCTATATCATAATATGTAC
ATTTATATTGGCTCATGTCCAATATGACCGCCATGTTGACATTGATTATTGACTAGTTATTAATAGTAAT
CAATTACGGGGTCATTAGTTCATAGCCCATATATGGAGTTCCGCGTTACATAACTTACGGTAAATGGCCC
GCCTGGCTGACCGCCCAACGACCCCCGCCCATTGACGTCAATAATGACGTATGTTCCCATAGTAACGCCA
ATAGGGACTTTCCATTGACGTCAATGGGTGGAGTATTTACGGTAAACTGCCCACTTGGCAGTACATCAAG
TGTATCATATGCCAAGTCCGCCCCCTATTGACGTCAATGACGGTAAATGGCCCGCCTGGCATTATGCCCA
GTACATGACCTTACGGGACTTTCCTACTTGGCAGTACATCTACGTATTAGTCATCGCTATTACCATGGTG
ATGCGGTTTTGGCAGTACACCAATGGGCGTGGATAGCGGTTTGACTCACGGGGATTTCCAAGTCTCCACC
CCATTGACGTCAATGGGAGTTTGTTTTGGCACCAAAATCAACGGGACTTTCCAAAATGTCGTAATAACCC
CGCCCCGTTGACGCAAATGGGCGGTAGGCGTGTACGGTGGGAGGTCTATATAAGCAGAGCTCGTTTAGTG
AACCGTCAGAATTAAGCTTGCCACCATGCAAAAACTGCAAATCTATGTTTATATTTACCTGTTTATGCTG
ATTGTTGCTGGTCCCGTGGATCTGAATGAGAACAGCGAGCAAAAGGAAAATGTGGAAAAAGAGGGGCTGT
GTAATGCATGTATGTGGAGACAAAACACTAAATCTTCAAGACTAGAAGCCATAAAAATTCAAATCCTCAG
TAAACTTCGCCTGGAAACAGCTCCTAACATTAGCAAAGATGCTATAAGACAACTTTTGCCCAAAGCTCCT
CCACTCCGGGAACTGATTGATCAGTACGATGTCCAGAGAGATGACAGCAGTGATGGCTCCTTGGAAGATG
ATGATTATCACGCTACGACGGAAACGATCATTACCATGCCTACAGAGTCTGATCTTCTAATGCAAGTGGA
AGGAAAACCCAAATGCTGCTTCTTTAAATTTAGCTCTAAAATACAATACAATAAAGTAGTAAAGGCCCAA
CTGTGGATATATCTGAGACCCGTCAAGACTCCTACAACAGTGTTTGTGCAAATCCTGAGACTCATCAAAC
CCATGAAAGACGGTACAAGGTATACTGGAATCCGATCTCTGAAACTTGACATGAACCCAGGCACTGGTAT
TTGGCAGAGCATTGATGTGAAGACAGTGTTGCAAAATTGGCTCAAACAACCTGAATCCAACTTAGGCATT
GAAATCAAAGCTTTAGATGAGAATGGTCATGATCTTGCTGTAACCTTCCCAGGACCAGGAGAAGATGGGC
TGAATCCCTTTTTAGAAGTCAAGGTAACAGACACACCAAAAAGATCCAGGAGAGATTTTGGACTCGACTG
TGATGAGCACTCAACAGAATCTCGATGCTGTCGTTACCCTCTAACTGTGGATTTTGAAGCTTTTGGATGG
GACTGGATTATTGCACCCAAAAGATATAAGGCCAGTTACTGCTCTGGAGAGTGTGAATTTGTATTTTTAC
AAAAATACCCTCACACTCATCTTGTGCACCAAGCAAACCCCAGAGGTTCAGCAGGCCCCTGCTGTACTCC
CACAAAGATGTCTCCAATCAATATGCTATATTTTAATGGCAAAGAACAAATAATATATGGGAAAATTCCA
GCCATGGTAGTAGATCGCTGTGGGTGCTCAGGATCCCGGGCTGACTACAAAGACCATGACGGTGATTATA
AAGATCATGACATCGACTACAAGGATGACGATGACAAGTAGTGATCCCGGGTGGCATCCCTGTGACCCCT
CCCCAGTGCCTCTCCTGGCCCTGGAAGTTGCCACTCCAGTGCCCACCAGCCTTGTCCTAATAAAATTAAG
TTGCATCATTTTGTCTGACTAGGTGTCCTTCTATAATATTATGGGGTGGAGGGGGGTGGTATGGAGCAAG
GGGCAAGTTGGGAAGACAACCTGTAGGGCCTGCGGGGTCTATTGGGAACCAAGCTGGAGTGCAGTGGCAC
AATCTTGGCTCACTGCAATCTCCGCCTCCTGGGTTCAAGCGATTCTCCTGCCTCAGCCTCCCGAGTTGTT
GGGATTCCAGGCATGCATGACCAGGCTCAGCTAATTTTTGTTTTTTTGGTAGAGACGGGGTTTCACCATA
TTGGCCAGGCTGGTCTCCAACTCCTAATCTCAGGTGATCTACCCACCTTGGCCTCCCAAATTGCTGGGAT
TACAGGCGTGAACCACTGCTCCCTTCCCTGTCCTTCTGATTTTAAAATAACTATACCAGCAGGAGGACGT
CCAGACACAGCATAGGCTACCTGGCCATGCCCAACCGGTGGGACATTTGAGTTGCTTGCTTGGCACTGTC
CTCTCATGCGTTGGGTCCACTCAGTAGATGCCTGTTGAATTGGGTACGCGGCCAGCTTGGCTGTGGAATG
TGTGTCAGTTAGGGTGTGGAAAGTCCCCAGGCTCCCCAGCAGGCAGAAGTATGCAAAGCATGCATCTCAA
TTAGTCAGCAACCAGGTGTGGAAAGTCCCCAGGCTCCCCAGCAGGCAGAAGTATGCAAAGCATGCATCTC
AATTAGTCAGCAACCATAGTCCCGCCCCTAACTCCGCCCATCCCGCCCCTAACTCCGCCCAGTTCCGCCC
ATTCTCCGCCCCATGGCTGACTAATTTTTTTTATTTATGCAGAGGCCGAGGCCGCCTCGGCCTCTGAGCT
ATTCCAGAAGTAGTGAGGAGGCTTTTTTGGAGGAATTGATCAGCTTGGGATCTGATCAAGAGACAGGATG
AGGATCGTTTCGCATGATTGAACAAGATGGATTGCACGCAGGTTCTCCGGCCGCTTGGGTGGAGAGGCTA
TTCGGCTATGACTGGGCACAACAGACAATCGGCTGCTCTGATGCCGCCGTGTTCCGGCTGTCAGCGCAGG
GGCGCCCGGTTCTTTTTGTCAAGACCGACCTGTCCGGTGCCCTGAATGAACTGCAGGACGAGGCAGCGCG
GCTATCGTGGCTGGCCACGACGGGCGTTCCTTGCGCAGCTGTGCTCGACGTTGTCACTGAAGCGGGAAGG
GACTGGCTGCTATTGGGCGAAGTGCCGGGGCAGGATCTCCTGTCATCTCACCTTGCTCCTGCCGAGAAAG
TATCCATCATGGCTGATGCAATGCGGCGGCTGCATACGCTTGATCCGGCTACCTGCCCATTCGACCACCA
AGCGAAACATCGCATCGAGCGAGCACGTACTCGGATGGAAGCCGGTCTTGTCGATCAGGATGATCTGGAC
GAAGAGCATCAGGGGCTCGCGCCAGCCGAACTGTTCGCCAGGCTCAAGGCGCGCATGCCCGACGGCGAGG
ATCTCGTCGTGACCCATGGCGATGCCTGCTTGCCGAATATCATGGTGGAAAATGGCCGCTTTTCTGGATT
CATCGACTGTGGCCGGCTGGGTGTGGCGGACCGCTATCAGGACATAGCGTTGGCTACCCGTGATATTGCT
GAAGAGCTTGGCGGCGAATGGGCTGACCGCTTCCTCGTGCTTTACGGTATCGCCGCTCCCGATTCGCAGC
GCATCGCCTTCTATCGCCTTCTTGACGAGTTCTTCTGAGCGGGACTCTGGGGTTCGAAATGACCGACCAA
GCGACGCCCAACCTGCCATCACGAGATTTCGATTCCACCGCCGCCTTCTATGAAAGGTTGGGCTTCGGAA
TCGTTTTCCGGGACGCCGGCTGGATGATCCTCCAGCGCGGGGATCTCATGCTGGAGTTCTTCGCCCACCC
CGGGCTCGATCCCCTCGCGAGTTGGTTCAGCTGCTGCCTGAGGCTGGACGACCTCGCGGAGTTCTACCGG
CAGTGCAAATCCGTCGGCATCCAGGAAACCAGCAGCGGCTATCCGCGCATCCATGCCCCCGAACTGCAGG
AGTGGGGAGGCACGATGGCCGCTTTGGTCGACCCGGACGGGACGCTCCTGCGCCTGATACAGAACGAATT
GCTTGCAGGCATCTCATGAGTGTGTCTTCCCGTTTTCCGCCTGAGGTCACTGCGTGGATGGAGCGCTGGC
GCCTGCTGCGCGACGGCGAGCTGCTCACCACCCACTCGCCAAGCTGGAACCGTAAAAAGGCCGCGTTGCT
GGCGTTTTTCCATAGGCTCCGCCGATCATAATCAGCCATACCACATTTGTAGAGGTTTTACTTGCTTTAA
AAAACCTCCCACACCTCCCCCTGAACCTGAAACATAAAATGAATGCAATTGTTGTTGTTAACTTGTTTAT
TGCAGCTTATAATGGTTACAAATAAAGCAATAGCATCACAAATTTCACAAATAAAGCATTTTTTTCACTG
CATTCTAGTTGTGGTTTGTCCAAACTCATCAATGTATCTTATCATGTCTGGATCAATTCCCTATAGTGAG
TCGTATTAAATTCGTAATCATGTCATAGCTGTTTCCTGTGTGAAATTGTTATCCGCTCACAATTCCACAC
AACATACGAGCCGGAAGCATAAAGTGTAAAGCCTGGGGTGCCTAATGAGTGAGCTAACTCACATTAATTG
CGTTGCGCTCACTGCCCGCTTTCCAGTCGGGAAACCTGTCGTGCCAGCTGCATTAATGAATCGGCCAACG
CGCGGGGAGAGGCGGTTTGCGTATTGGGCGCTCTTCCGCTTCCTCGCTCACTGACTCGCTGCGCTCGGTC
GTTCGGCTGCGGCGAGCGGTATCAGCTCACTCAAAGGCGGTAATACGGTTATCCACAGAATCAGGGGATA
ACGCAGGAAAGAACATGTGAGCAAAAGGCCAGCAAAAGGCCAGGAACCGTAAAAAGGCCGCGTTGCTGGC
GTTTTTCCATAGGCTCCGCCCCCCTGACGAGCATCACAAAAATCGACGCTCAAGTCAGAGGTGGCGAAAC
CCGACAGGACTATAAAGATACCAGGCGTTTCCCCCTGGAAGCTCCCTCGTGCGCTCTCCTGTTCCGACCC
TGCCGCTTACCGGATACCTGTCCGCCTTTCTCCCTTCGGGAAGCGTGGCGCTTTCTCATAGCTCACGCTG
TAGGTATCTCAGTTCGGTGTAGGTCGTTCGCTCCAAGCTGGGCTGTGTGCACGAACCCCCCGTTCAGCCC
GACCGCTGCGCCTTATCCGGTAACTATCGTCTTGAGTCCAACCCGGTAAGACACGACTTATCGCCACTGG
CAGCAGCCACTGGTAACAGGATTAGCAGAGCGAGGTATGTAGGCGGTGCTACAGAGTTCTTGAAGTGGTG
GCCTAACTACGGCTACACTAGAAGAACAGTATTTGGTATCTGCGCTCTGCTGAAGCCAGTTACCTTCGGA
AAAAGAGTTGGTAGCTCTTGATCCGGCAAACAAACCACCGCTGGTAGCGGTGGTTTTTTTGTTTGCAAGC
AGCAGATTACGCGCAGAAAAAAAGGATCTCAAGAAGATCCTTTGATCTTTTCTACGGGGTCTGACGCTCA
GTGGAACGAAAACTCACGTTAAGGGATTTTGGTCATGAGATTATCAAAAAGGATCTTCACCTAGATCCTT
TTAAATTAAAAATGAAGTTTTAAATCAATCTAAAGTATATATGAGTAAACTTGGTCTGACAGTTACCAAT
GCTTAATCAGTGAGGCACCTATCTCAGCGATCTGTCTATTTCGTTCATCCATAGTTGCCTGACTCCCCGT
CGTGTAGATAACTACGATACGGGAGGGCTTACCATCTGGCCCCAGTGCTGCAATGATACCGCGAGACCCA
CGCTCACCGGCTCCAGATTTATCAGCAATAAACCAGCCAGCCGGAAGGGCCGAGCGCAGAAGTGGTCCTG
CAACTTTATCCGCCTCCATCCAGTCTATTAATTGTTGCCGGGAAGCTAGAGTAAGTAGTTCGCCAGTTAA
TAGTTTGCGCAACGTTGTTGCCATTGCTACAGGCATCGTGGTGTCACGCTCGTCGTTTGGTATGGCTTCA
TTCAGCTCCGGTTCCCAACGATCAAGGCGAGTTACATGATCCCCCATGTTGTGCAAAAAAGCGGTTAGCT
CCTTCGGTCCTCCGATCGTTGTCAGAAGTAAGTTGGCCGCAGTGTTATCACTCATGGTTATGGCAGCACT
GCATAATTCTCTTACTGTCATGCCATCCGTAAGATGCTTTTCTGTGACTGGTGAGTACTCAACCAAGTCA
TTCTGAGAATAGTGTATGCGGCGACCGAGTTGCTCTTGCCCGGCGTCAATACGGGATAATACCGCGCCAC
ATAGCAGAACTTTAAAAGTGCTCATCATTGGAAAACGTTCTTCGGGGCGAAAACTCTCAAGGATCTTACC
GCTGTTGAGATCCAGTTCGATGTAACCCACTCGTGCACCCAACTGATCTTCAGCATCTTTTACTTTCACC
AGCGTTTCTGGGTGAGCAAAAACAGGAAGGCAAAATGCCGCAAAAAAGGGAATAAGGGCGACACGGAAAT
GTTGAATACTCATACTCTTCCTTTTTCAATATTATTGAAGCATTTATCAGGGTTATTGTCTCATGAGCGG
ATACATATTTGAATGTATTTAGAAAAATAAACAAATAGGGGTTCCGCGCACATTTCCCCGAAAAGTGCCA
CCTG
[124 nt withheld, positions 6935-7058]
C
[91 nt withheld, positions 7060-7150]
A
[49 nt withheld, positions 7152-7200]
CCTTTGACGTTGGAGTCCACGTTCTTT
[37 nt withheld, positions 7228-7264]
ACCCTATCTCGGTCTATTCTTTTGATTTATAAGGGATTTTGCCGATTTCGGCCTATTGGTTAAAAAATGA
GCTGATTTAACAAAAATTTAACGCGAATTTTAACAAAATATTAACGCTTACAATTT
